Addgene plasmid #18594: T4 Lysozyme K135E
Depositing lab: Brian Matthews. Depositing organization: University of Oregon.
Backbone
  Vector backbone: pHS1403
  Backbone size w/o insert (bp): 5000
  Vector type: Bacterial Expression
Growth in bacteria
  Bacterial resistance: Ampicillin, 100 μg/mL
  Growth temperature: 37°C
  Growth strain: DH5alpha
  Copy number: High Copy
Gene/Insert
  Gene/Insert name: T4 Lysozyme (alt name: 1135E)
  Species: Bacteriophage T4
  Insert size (bp): 600
  Mutation: K135E
  GenBank ID: NP_049736
  Entrez Gene: e (a.k.a. T4p123)
  Cloning method: Restriction Enzyme; 5′ cloning site BamHI (not destroyed); 3′ cloning site HindIII (not destroyed)
  Sequencing primers: 5′ na; 3′ GGCGTATCACGAGGCCC
Terms and licenses: Academic/Nonprofit Terms; Industry Terms: Not Available to Industry
Depositor comments: The BamHI site is 27 bp from the ATG and the HindIII site is 115 bp from the stop.
How to cite: T4 Lysozyme K135E was a gift from Brian Matthews (Addgene plasmid # 18594 ; http://n2t.net/addgene:18594 ; RRID:Addgene_18594)
