[The description below was written by a language model from this plasmid's Addgene catalogue record.]
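Description:
T4 Lysozyme K135E is a bacterial expression plasmid built on the pHS1403 backbone (about 5 kb without insert) that carries a point-mutant version of the bacteriophage T4 lysozyme gene (gene e). It is maintained in E. coli as a high-copy plasmid under ampicillin selection. The record does not name the origin of replication, and no feature table is available to confirm individual backbone elements.

The insert is roughly 600 bp and encodes T4 lysozyme with a single substitution, lysine 135 to glutamate, which replaces a positively charged side chain with a negatively charged one. The fragment was cloned by restriction digestion between BamHI at the 5′ end and HindIII at the 3′ end, and both sites remain intact, so the cassette can be excised or exchanged. According to the depositor's notes, the BamHI site lies 27 bp from the start codon and the HindIII site 115 bp from the stop codon, meaning the insert includes short flanking untranslated sequence on either side of the coding region. No fusion tags are listed, and the promoter driving expression is not stated in the record.

T4 lysozyme is a widely used model protein for studying how individual amino-acid changes affect folding, stability and structure. A charge-reversal variant such as K135E fits that kind of work, for example producing recombinant mutant protein in E. coli for biophysical or crystallographic comparison with the wild-type enzyme. The record itself does not specify an intended application beyond bacterial expression.
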