>Addgene plasmid #18594 | T4 Lysozyme K135E | addgene partial sequence | sequence record 24379 | 3primeUP
NACGAAAAGCCCGCTCATTAGGCGGGCTCAGATCTGCTCATGTTTGACAGCTTATCATCGATANGCTTCG
GCAATAAATTCTTGATATGTTTTCATATGTTTCCTTTAAATATTTTAATTAGTAATTGTCTATTCAAGTA
ATTGTGAATATACTATCACAATTCCAAGAGAAAGTAAACAGCTTTATAGATTTTTATACGCGTCCCAAGT
GCCAGTTCTAAACGTTGTAATGACTCGTTTTGCGCGATTAGGTGTTTGATTATACCATCTACTTTCAGCT
AAGTTAACTGCTGCTTCATCCCAGCGTTTTTGTTGAAGCATACGTAAAGAGTTAGTAAATCCTGCCACAC
CGGTTTCTCCCATTTGGAAAACCATATTAATCAATGCACAGCGACGAACCGCATCAAGAGAATCATAAAC
CGGTTTTAATTTAGCATTTCTCAGAATTCCGCGAACAGCAGCATCAACATCCTGATTAAAGAGTTTTTCA
GCCTCATCTTTTGTAATTACACCATTGCAATTACGCCCAATAGCTTTATCTAATTCAGATTTAGCAGCAT
TAAGTGATGGACTTTTTGTAAGCAAATGACCGATGCCAATAGTGTAATAGCCTTCTGTGTCTTTATAGAT
TTTAAGTCTAAGACCTTCATCTATACGTAACATTTCAAATATATTCATAATACCTCCTAAGCATCGATGG
ATCCTGTTTCCTGTGTGAANTGTTATCCGCTCACAATTCCACACATTATACGAGCCGATGATTAATGTCA
CAGGGGAGGGGAGTAGCTGANCTGTTCNGGTGAATGTANCGCNCCATTC
